>Addgene plasmid #231144 | pSW031 | addgene full sequence | sequence record 460063 | Addgene NGS Result
ATCGGCGCGAGATTTAATCGCCGCGACAATTTGCGACGGCGCGTGCAGGGCCAGACTGGAGGTGGCAACG
CCAATCAGCAACGACTGTTTGCCCGCCAGTTGTTGTGCCACGCGGTTGGGAATGTAATTCAGCTCCGCCA
TCGCCGCTTCCACTTTTTCCCGCGTTTTCGCAGAAACGTGGCTGGCCTGGTTCACCACGCGGGAAACGGT
CTGATAAGAGACACCGGCATACTCTGCGACATCGTATAACGTTACTGGTTTCACATTCACCACCCTGAAT
TGACTCTCTTCCGGGCGCTATCATGCCATACCGCGAAAGGTTTTGCGCCATTCGATGGTGTCCGGGATCT
CGACGCTCTCCCTTATGCGACTCCTGCATTAGGAAGCAGCCCAGTAGTAGGTTGAGGCCGTTGAGCACCG
CCGCCGCAAGGAATGGTGCATGCCGGCATGCCGCCCTTTCGTCTTCAAGAATTAATTCCCAATTCCCCAG
GCATCAAATAAAACGAAAGGCTCAGTCGAAAGACTGGGCCTTTCGTTTTATCTGTTGTTTGTCGGTGAAC
GCTCTCCTGAGTAGGACAAATCCGCCGGGAGCGGATTTGAACGTTGCGAAGCAACGGCCCGGAGGGTGGC
GGGCAGGACGCCCGCCATAAACTGCCAGGAATTGGGGATCGGAATTAATTCCCGGTTTAAACCGGGGATC
TCGATCCCGCGAAATTAATACGACTCACTATAGGGGAATTGTGAGCGGATAACAATTCCCCTCTAGAAAT
AATTTTGTTTAACTTTAAGAAGGAGATATACATATGATCAAAATAGCCACACGTAAATATTTAGGCAAAC
AAAATGTCTATGACATTGGAGTTGAGCGCGACCATAATTTTGCACTCAAAAATGGCTTCATAGCTTCTAA
CTGCTTTAACGGCGGCAGCAGCATGCAAGCTAAACCTCAAATTCCGAAAGATAAATCGAAAGTGGCAGGC
TATATTGAAATTCCAGATGCTGATATTAAAGAACCAGTATATCCAGGACCAGCAACATCTGAACAATTAA
ATAGAGGTGTGAGCTTTGCAGAAGAAAACCAGTCTCTAGACGACCAGAATATTGTGATTGCAGGACACAC
TTTCATTGACCGTCCGAACTACCAGTTCACCAACCTGAAGGCGGCGAAGATGGGCTCCATGGTGTACTTC
AAGGTGGGCAACGAGACCCGCAAGTACAAGATGACCTCCATCCGCAACGTGAAGCCGCAGGACGTGGGCA
TGCATCTTGCGGAGAAGGGCAAGGACAAGCAGCTGACCCTGATCACCTGCGACGACTACAACGAGGAAAC
CGGCGTGTGGGAGACCCGCAAGATCTTCGTGGCGACCGAGGTGAAGCTCGAGCACCACCACCACCACCAC
GCGGAATATTGTTTAAGCTATGAAACGGAAATATTGACAGTAGAATATGGATTATTACCGATTGGTAAAA
TTGTAGAAAAGCGCATCGAATGTACTGTTTATAGCGTTGATAATAATGGAAATATTTATACACAACCTGT
AGCACAATGGCACGATCGCGGAGAACAAGAGGTGTTTGAGTATTGTTTGGAAGATGGTTCATTGATTCGG
GCAACAAAAGACCATAAGTTTATGACTGTTGATGGTCAAATGTTGCCAATTGATGAAATATTTGAACGTG
AATTGGATTTGATGCGGGTTGATAATTTGCCGAATTAATTAAACTGGCCTCACCGGTCTGAACTCAGGCC
TCACGACAAATCCTGGTGTATCCGCTTGGCAGGTCAACACAGCTTATACTGCGGGACAATTGGTCACATA
TAACGGCAAGACGTATAAATGTTTGCAGCCCCACACCTCCTTGGCAGGATGGGAACCATCCAACGTTCCT
GCCTTGTGGCAGCTTCAATGACTGCAGGAAGGGGATCCGGCTGCTAACAAAGCCCGAAAGGAAGCTGAGT
TGGCTGCTGCCACCGCTGAGCAATAACTAGCATAACCCCTTGGGGCCTCTAAACGGGTCTTGAGGGGTTT
TTTGCTGAAAGGAGGAACTATATCCGGATAACTACGTCAGGTGGCACTTTTCGGGGAAATGTGCGCGGAA
CCCCTATTTGTTTATTTTTCTAAATACATTCAAATATGTATCCGCTCATGAGACAATAACCCTGATAAAT
GCTTCAATAATATTGAAAAAGGAAGAGTATGAGTATTCAACATTTCCGTGTCGCCCTTATTCCCTTTTTT
GCGGCATTTTGCCTTCCTGTTTTTGCTCACCCAGAAACGCTGGTGAAAGTAAAAGATGCTGAAGATCAGT
TGGGTGCACGAGTGGGTTACATCGAACTGGATCTCAACAGCGGTAAGATCCTTGAGAGTTTTCGCCCCGA
AGAACGTTTCCCAATGATGAGCACTTTTAAAGTTCTGCTATGTGGCGCGGTATTATCCCGTGTTGACGCC
GGGCAAGAGCAACTCGGTCGCCGCATACACTATTCTCAGAATGACTTGGTTGAGTACTCACCAGTCACAG
AAAAGCATCTTACGGATGGCATGACAGTAAGAGAATTATGCAGTGCTGCCATAACCATGAGTGATAACAC
TGCGGCCAACTTACTTCTGACAACGATCGGAGGACCGAAGGAGCTAACCGCTTTTTTGCACAACATGGGG
GATCATGTAACTCGCCTTGATCGTTGGGAACCGGAGCTGAATGAAGCCATACCAAACGACGAGCGTGACA
CCACGATGCCTGTAGCAATGGCAACAACGTTGCGCAAACTATTAACTGGCGAACTACTTACTCTAGCTTC
CCGGCAACAATTAATAGACTGGATGGAGGCGGATAAAGTTGCAGGACCACTTCTGCGCTCGGCCCTTCCG
GCTGGCTGGTTTATTGCTGATAAATCTGGAGCCGGTGAGCGTGGGTCTCGCGGTATCATTGCAGCACTGG
GGCCAGATGGTAAGCCCTCCCGTATCGTAGTTATCTACACGACGGGGAGTCAGGCAACTATGGATGAACG
AAATAGACAGATCGCTGAGATAGGTGCCTCACTGATTAAGCATTGGTAACTGTCAGACCAAGTTTACTCA
TATATACTTTAGATTGATT
[38 nt withheld, positions 3100-3137]
A
[37 nt withheld, positions 3139-3175]
ATTTTGTTAAAATTCGCGTTAAATTTTTGTTAAATCAGCTCATTTTTTAACCAATAGGCCGAAATCGGCA
AAATCCCTTATAAATCAAAAGAATAGCCCGAGATAGGGT
[37 nt withheld, positions 3285-3321]
AAAGAACGTGGACTCCAACGTCAAAGG
[141 nt withheld, positions 3349-3489]
G
[125 nt withheld, positions 3491-3615]
AAAGGATCTAGGTGAAGATCCTTTTTGATAATCTCATGACCAAAATCCCTTAACGTGAGTTTTCGTTCCA
CTGAGCGTCAGACCCCGTAGAAAAGATCAAAGGATCTTCTTGAGATCCTTTTTTTCTGCGCGTAATCTGC
TGCTTGCAAACAAAAAAACCACCGCTACCAGCGGTGGTTTGTTTGCCGGATCAAGAGCTACCAACTCTTT
TTCCGAAGGTAACTGGCTTCAGCAGAGCGCAGATACCAAATACTGTCCTTCTAGTGTAGCCGTAGTTAGG
CCACCACTTCAAGAACTCTGTAGCACCGCCTACATACCTCGCTCTGCTAATCCTGTTACCAGTGGCTGCT
GCCAGTGGCGATAAGTCGTGTCTTACCGGGTTGGACTCAAGACGATAGTTACCGGATAAGGCGCAGCGGT
CGGGCTGAACGGGGGGTTCGTGCACACAGCCCAGCTTGGAGCGAACGACCTACACCGAACTGAGATACCT
ACAGCGTGAGCTATGAGAAAGCGCCACGCTTCCCGAAGGGAGAAAGGCGGACAGGTATCCGGTAAGCGGC
AGGGTCGGAACAGGAGAGCGCACGAGGGAGCTTCCAGGGGGAAACGCCTGGTATCTTTATAGTCCTGTCG
GGTTTCGCCACCTCTGACTTGAGCGTCGATTTTTGTGATGCTCGTCAGGGGGGCGGAGCCTATGGAAAAA
CGCCAGCAACGCGGCCTTTTTACGGTTCCTGGCCTTTTGCTGGCCTTTTGCTCACATGTTCTTTCCTGCG
TTATCCCCTGATTCTGTGGATAACCGTATTACCGCCTTTGAGTGAGCTGATACCGCTCGCCGCAGCCGAA
CGACCGAGCGCAGCGAGTCAGTGAGCGAGGAAGCTATGGTGCACTCTCAGTACAATCTGCTCTGATGCCG
CATAGTTAAGCCAGTATACACTCCGCTATCGCTACGTGACTGGGTCATGGCTGCGCCCCGACACCCGCCA
ACACCCGCTGACGCGCCCTGACGGGCTTGTCTGCTCCCGGCATCCGCTTACAGACAAGCTGTGACCGTCT
CCGGGAGCTGCATGTGTCAGAGGTTTTCACCGTCATCACCGAAACGCGCGAGGCAGCTGCGGTAAAGCTC
ATCAGCGTGGTCGTGCAGCGATTCACAGATGTCTGCCTGTTCATCCGCGTCCAGCTCGTTGAGTTTCTCC
AGAAGCGTTAATGTCTGGCTTCTGATAAAGCGGGCCATGTTAAGGGCGGTTTTTTCCTGTTTGGTCACTG
ATGCCTCCGTGTAAGGGGGATTTCTGTTCATGGGGGTAATGATACCGATGAAACGAGAGAGGATGCTCAC
GATACGGGTTACTGATGATGAACATGCCCGGTTACTGGAACGTTGTGAGGGTAAACAACTGGCGGTATGG
ATGCGGCGGGACCAGAGAAAAATCACTCAGGGTCAATGCCAGCCGAACGCCAGCAAGACGTAGCCCAGCG
CGTCGGCCGCCATGCCGGCGATAATGGCCTGCTTCTCGCCGAAACGTTTGGTGGCGGGACCAGTGACGAA
GGCTTGAGCGAGGGCGTGCAAGATTCCGAATACCGCAAGCGACAGGCCGATCATCGTCGCGCTCCAGCGA
AAGCGGTCCTCGCCGAAAATGACCCAGAGCGCTGCCGGCACCTGTCCTACGAGTTGCATGATAAAGAAGA
CAGTCATAAGTGCGGCGACGATAGTCATGCCCCGCGCCCACCGGAAGGAGCTGACTGGGTTGAAGGCTCT
CAAGGGCATCGGTCGAGATCCCGGTGCCTAATGAGTGAGCTAACTTACATTAATTGCGTTGCGCTCACTG
CCCGCTTTCCAGTCGGGAAACCTGTCGTGCCAGCTGCATTAATGAATCGGCCAACGCGCGGGGAGAGGCG
GTTTGCGTATTGGGCGCCAGGGTGGTTTTTCTTTTCACCAGTGAGACGGGCAACAGCTGATTGCCCTTCA
CCGCCTGGCCCTGAGAGAGTTGCAGCAAGCGGTCCACGCTGGTTTGCCCCAGCAGGCGAAAATCCTGTTT
GATGGTGGTTAACGGCGGGATATAACATGAGCTGTCTTCGGTATCGTCGTATCCCACTACCGAGATATCC
GCACCAACGCGCAGCCCGGACTCGGTAATGGCGCGCATTGCGCCCAGCGCCATCTGATCGTTGGCAACCA
GCATCGCAGTGGGAACGATGCCCTCATTCAGCATTTGCATGGTTTGTTGAAAACCGGACATGGCACTCCA
GTCGCCTTCCCGTTCCGCTATCGGCTGAATTTGATTGCGAGTGAGATATTTATGCCAGCCAGCCAGACGC
AGACGCGCCGAGACAGAACTTAATGGGCCCGCTAACAGCGCGATTTGCTGGTGACCCAATGCGACCAGAT
GCTCCACGCCCAGTCGCGTACCGTCTTCATGGGAGAAAATAATACTGTTGATGGGTGTCTGGTCAGAGAC
ATCAAGAAATAACGCCGGAACATTAGTGCAGGCAGCTTCCACAGCAATGGCATCCTGGTCATCCAGCGGA
TAGTTAATGATCAGCCCACTGACGCGTTGCGCGAGAAGATTGTGCACCGCCGCTTTACAGGCTTCGACGC
CGCTTCGTTCTACCATCGACACCACCACGCTGGCACCCAGTTG
Features (pLannotate 1.2.2; 22 found; start..end, strand, type, name):
    265..342     -  promoter       lacI promoter: lacI
    350..443     -  CDS            TcR (fragment): tetracycline efflux protein; tet; confers resistance to tetracycline
    495..581     +  terminator     rrnB T1 terminator: Escherichia coli rrnB; transcription terminator T1 from the E. coli rrnB gene
    716..734     +  promoter       T7 promoter: promoter for bacteriophage T7 RNA polymerase
    735..759     +  protein_bind   lac operator: The lac repressor binds to the lac operator to inhibit transcription in E. coli. This inhibition can be relieved by adding lactose or isopropyl-β-D-thiogalactopyranoside (IPTG). lac repressor encoded by lacI
    774..796     +  RBS            RBS: efficient ribosome binding site from bacteriophage T7 gene 10 (Olins and Rangwala, 1989)
    936..1376    +  CDS            srtA (fragment): SRTA_STAA8 - Experimental evidence at protein level: Swiss-Prot protein existence level 1. Transpeptidase that anchors surface proteins to the cell wall (PubMed:10427003, PubMed:10446208, PubMed:10535938, PubMed:11714722, PubMed:14769030, PubMed:15247224). Recognizes and modifies its substrate by proteolytic cleavage of a C-terminal sorting signal. Following cleavage, a covalent intermediate is formed via a thioester bond between the sortase and its substrate, which is then transferred and covalently attached to the cell wall (PubMed:10446208, PubMed:10535938, PubMed:11714722, PubMed:14769030,
   1383..1400    +  CDS            9xHis (fragment): 9xHis affinity tag
   1401..1709    +  CDS            dnaE-N (fragment): DPO3A_SYNY3 - Experimental evidence at protein level: Swiss-Prot protein existence level 1. DNA polymerase III is a complex, multichain enzyme responsible for most of the replicative synthesis in bacteria. This DNA polymerase also exhibits 3' to 5' exonuclease activity. The alpha chain is the DNA polymerase (By similarity). From Synechocystis sp. (strain PCC 6803 / Kazusa).
   1753..1908    +  CDS            CBD: chitin binding domain from chitinase A1 (Watanabe et al., 1994); Bacillus circulans chiA
   1930..1979    +  CDS            SET1 (fragment): solubility-enhancement tag derived from T7 phage gene 10B
   1987..2034    +  terminator     T7 terminator: transcription terminator for bacteriophage T7 RNA polymerase
   2094..2198    +  promoter       AmpR promoter: bla
   2199..3059    +  CDS            AmpR: β-lactamase; bla; confers resistance to ampicillin, carbenicillin, and related antibiotics
   3101..3614    -  rep_origin     M13 ori (sequence partly withheld): M13 bacteriophage origin of replication; arrow indicates direction of (+) strand synthesis
   3725..4313    +  rep_origin     ori: high-copy-number ColE1/pMB1/pBR322/pUC origin of replication
   4490..4580    -  misc_feature   bom (fragment): basis of mobility region from pBR322
   4682..4873    -  CDS            rop: Rop protein, which maintains plasmids at low copy number; rop
   4914..5024    +  CDS            mbeC (fragment): MBEC_ECOLX - Experimental evidence at protein level: Swiss-Prot protein existence level 1. Required for efficient mobilization of ColE1 plasmid and is thus essential to promote the specific transfer of the plasmid during conjugation. Probably functions by inducing DNA bending, helping the MbeA relaxase to melt the DNA around the nic site and cleave the phosphodiester bond. Binds specifically double-stranded DNA (dsDNA) containing the ColE1 oriT but does not recognize the inverted repeat (IR). From Escherichia coli.
   5059..5381    -  CDS            TcR (fragment): tetracycline efflux protein; tet; confers resistance to tetracycline
   5396..5417    -  protein_bind   CAP binding site: CAP binding activates transcription in the presence of cAMP. E. coli catabolite activator protein
   5430..264     -  CDS            lacI (across the origin): lac repressor; lacI; The lac repressor binds to the lac operator to inhibit transcription in E. coli. This inhibition can be relieved by adding lactose or isopropyl-β-D-thiogalactopyranoside (IPTG).
