[The description below was written by a language model from this plasmid's Addgene catalogue record and pLannotate feature annotations shown in this document.]
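Description:
pSW031 is a 6,248 bp bacterial expression plasmid built on the pTXB1 backbone for producing a backbone-cyclized, engineered Staphylococcus aureus sortase A variant called cW11 in E. coli. It carries an ampicillin resistance gene (β-lactamase) with its own promoter and a ColE1/pBR322-family origin. It also has an M13 phage origin and a rop gene, although the record lists the plasmid as high copy. Short tetracycline-resistance, bom and mbeC fragments are pBR322/ColE1-derived backbone remnants with no stated function. A plasmid-borne lacI gene supplies repressor for the lac operator placed just downstream of the T7 promoter. Expression therefore depends on T7 RNA polymerase from a DE3-type host and is induced with IPTG. A T7 gene 10 ribosome binding site and a T7 terminator complete the cassette.

The 912 bp insert encodes the sortase catalytic domain carrying twelve substitutions (P94S, E108Q, S116V, D160N, T164Q, V168M, L169H, D170L, E171A, Q172E, K190E, K196T), which redirect recognition to an APXTG motif. The enzyme is flanked by the two halves of the Nostoc punctiforme split intein in permuted order, with the C-terminal fragment at the N-terminus and the N-terminal fragment at the C-terminus. Intramolecular trans-splicing of these halves joins the ends of the sortase and excises the intein pieces, yielding a circular protein. Intermolecular splicing instead gives oligomers, which the record describes as much less active. The annotation software labels the downstream intein fragment as a Synechocystis dnaE-N homologue, and it also detects a short His tag between the sortase and that fragment. The chitin-binding domain of pTXB1 is still annotated further downstream, but the record does not say whether it is translated as part of the product. The associated publication applies the cyclic sortase to studying histone H3 in chromatin.
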