Addgene plasmid #231144: pSW031
Purpose: Used to express cyclic sortase cW11 (recognizes APXTG motif) from E. coli.
Depositing lab: Philip Cole. Depositing organization: Brigham and Women's Hospital. Publication: Circular Engineered Sortase for Interrogating Histone H3 in Chromatin. Whedon SD, Lee K, Wang ZA, Zahn E, Lu C, Yapa Abeywardana M, Fairall L, Nam E, DuBois-Coyne S, De Ioannes P, Sheng X, Andrei A, Lundberg E, Jiang J, Armache KJ, Zhao Y, Schwabe JWR, Wu M, Garcia BA, Cole PA. J Am Chem Soc. 2024 Nov 25. doi: 10.1021/jacs.4c12585. PubMed 39585806.
Backbone
  Vector backbone: pTXB1
  Backbone size w/o insert (bp): 5336
  Total vector size (bp): 6248
  Vector type: Bacterial Expression
Growth in bacteria
  Bacterial resistance: Ampicillin, 100 μg/mL
  Growth temperature: 37°C
  Growth strain: DH5alpha
  Growth instructions: Protein expressed from LOBSTR Rosetta(DE3) E. coli. Induced with 0.5 mM IPTG for 3 hrs at 37 degrees C after reaching an OD600 of 0.6-0.8. Overexpression below 37 degrees C results in less enzyme cyclization through intramolecular intein splicing, and more oligomerization through intermolecular intein splicing. The oligomeric form is significantly less active than the cyclic form.
  Copy number: High Copy
Gene/Insert
  Gene/Insert name: S. aureus Sortase A mutant (alt name: cW11)
  Species: S. aureus, N. punctiform
  Insert size (bp): 912
  Mutation: P94S, E108Q, S116V, D160N, T164Q, V168M, L169H, D170L, E171A, Q172E, K190E, K196T
  Promoter: T7
  Tag / fusion protein: Nostoc punctiform split intein C-terminal fragment (N terminal on insert); Nostoc punctiform split intein N-terminal fragment (C terminal on insert)
  Cloning method: Other
  Sequencing primers: 5′ T7
Resource information
  A portion of this plasmid was derived from a plasmid made by: The gene for F40 sortase was obtained from Dr. Dirk Schwarzer (University of Tübingen), and the gene for the Nostoc punctiform split sortase were obtained from Dr. Champak Chatterjee (University of Washington).
Terms and licenses: Academic/Nonprofit Terms; Industry Terms: Not Available to Industry
How to cite: pSW031 was a gift from Philip Cole (Addgene plasmid # 231144 ; http://n2t.net/addgene:231144 ; RRID:Addgene_231144)
